>Addgene plasmid #120665 | Smp_141610-Cd4-bio-His | addgene full sequence | sequence record 234503 | Addgene NGS Result
GACATTGATTATTGACTAGTTATTAATAGTAATCAATTACGGGGTCATTAGTTCATAGCCCATATATGGA
GTTCCGCGTTACATAACTTACGGTAAATGGCCCGCCTGGCTGACCGCCCAACGACCCCCGCCCATTGACG
TCAATAATGACGTATGTTCCCATAGTAACGCCAATAGGGACTTTCCATTGACGTCAATGGGTGGAGTATT
TACGGTAAACTGCCCACTTGGCAGTACATCAAGTGTATCATATGCCAAGTCCGCCCCCTATTGACGTCAA
TGACGGTAAATGGCCCGCCTGGCATTATGCCCAGTACATGACCTTACGGGACTTTCCTACTTGGCAGTAC
ATCTACGTATTAGTCATCGCTATTACCATGGTGATGCGGTTTTGGCAGTACACCAATGGGCGTGGATAGC
GGTTTGACTCACGGGGATTTCCAAGTCTCCACCCCATTGACGTCAATGGGAGTTTGTTTTGGCACCAAAA
TCAACGGGACTTTCCAAAATGTCGTAATAACCCCGCCCCGTTGACGCAAATGGGCGGTAGGCGTGTACGG
TGGGAGGTCTATATAAGCAGAGCTCGTTTAGTGAACCGTCAGATCCTCACTCTCTTCCGCATCGCTGTCT
GCGAGGGCCAGCTGTTGGGCTCGCGGTTGAGGACAAACTCTTCGCGGTCTTTCCAGTACTCTTGGATCGG
AAACCCGTCGGCCTCCGAACGGTACTCCGCCACCGAGGGACCTGAGCGAGTCCGCATCGACCGGATCGGA
AAACCTCTCGAGAAAGGCGTCTAACCAGTCACAGTCGCAAGGTAGGCTGAGCACCGTGGCGGGCGGCAGC
GGGTGGCGGTCGGGGTTGTTTCTGGCGGAGGTGCTGCTGATGATGTAATTAAAGTAGGCGGTCTTGAGAC
GGCGGATGGTCGAGGTGAGGTGTGGCAGGCTTGAGATCCAGCTGTTGGGGTGAGTACTCCCTCTCAAAAG
CGGGCATTACTTCTGCGCTAAGATTGTCAGTTTCCAAAAACGAGGAGGATTTGATATTCACCTGGCCCGA
TCTGGCCATACACTTGAGTGACAATGACATCCACTTTGCCTTTCTCTCCACAGGTGTCCACTCCCAGGTC
CAAGTTTGCCACCATGGAGTTTCAGACCCAGGTACTCATGTCCCTGCTGCTCTGCATGTCTGGTGCGGCC
GCCAACGAGATCGACGCCAGACGGCACAAGCGGATGTACCAGCCCCTGAGCATGGAACTGATCAACTTCA
TCAACTACGAGGCCAACACCACCTGGAAGGCCGCTCCCACCACCCGGTTCCGGACCGTGTCCGACATCAG
ACGGATGCTGGGCGCCCTGCCCGACCCCAATGGCGAGCAGCTGGAAACCCTGTGCACCGGCTACATCAGC
GACGAGCTGCCCAAGAGCTTCGACGCCCGGGTGGAATGGCCCCACTGCCCCAGCATCAGCGAGATCCGGG
ATCAGAGCAGCTGCGGCTCCTGCTGGGCCTTTGGCGCCGTGGAAGCCATGAGCGACCGGATCTGCATCAA
GAGCAAGGGCAAGCACAAGCCCTTTCTGAGCGCCGAGAACCTGGTGTCCTGCTGCAGCTCCTGCGGCATG
GGCTGCAACGGCGGCTTTCCTCACAGCGCCTGGCTGTACTGGAAGAACCAGGGCATCGTGACCGGCGACC
TGTACAACACCACCAACGGCTGCCAGCCCTACGAGTTCCCCCCATGCGAGCACCACGTGATCGGCCCCCT
GCCCAGCTGTGACGGCGACGTGGAAACCCCCAGCTGCAAGACCAACTGCCAGCCCGGCTACAACATCCCC
TACGAGAAGGACAAGTGGTACGGCGAGAAGGTGTACCGGATCCACAGCAACCCCGAGGCCATCATGCTGG
AACTGATGCGGAACGGCCCCGTGGAAGTGGACTTCGAGGTGTACGCCGACTTCCCCAACTACAAGAGCGG
CGTGTACCAGCACGTGTCAGGCGCCCTGCTGGGAGGACACGCCGTCAGACTGCTGGGCTGGGGCGAAGAG
AACAACGTGCCCTACTGGCTGATCGCCAACAGCTGGAACAGCGACTGGGGCGACAAGGGCTACTTCAAGA
TCGTGCGGGGCAAGAACGAGTGCGGCATCGAGAGCGACGTGAACGCCGGCATCCCCAAGATCAAGAATGG
CGCGCCGTCGACCTCCATCACGGCCTATAAGAGTGAGGGGGAGTCAGCGGAGTTCTCCTTCCCACTCAAC
CTTGGAGAGGAAAGCCTGCAGGGAGAGTTGAGATGGAAGGCAGAGAAGGCTCCTTCTTCCCAGTCCTGGA
TCACCTTCTCCCTAAAGAACCAAAAGGTGTCTGTGCAGAAGTCTACTAGCAACCCCAAGTTCCAGCTGTC
CGAAACGCTCCCACTCACCCTTCAGATACCCCAGGTCTCCCTTCAGTTTGCTGGTTCTGGCAACCTGACC
CTGACTCTGGACAGAGGGATACTGTATCAGGAAGTGAACCTGGTGGTGATGAAAGTGACTCAGCCCGACA
GCAACACTTTGACCTGTGAGGTGATGGGACCCACCTCACCCAAGATGAGACTGATCTTGAAGCAGGAGAA
TCAGGAGGCCAGGGTCTCCAGGCAGGAGAAAGTGATTCAAGTGCAGGCCCCTGAAGCAGGGGTGTGGCAA
TGTCTACTGAGTGAAGGTGAAGAGGTCAAGATGGACTCCAAGATCCAGGTTTTATCCAAAGGGTTGAATT
CCGGCAGCCTGCACCACATCCTGGACGCCCAGAAGATGCTGTGGAACCACAGGGACAGGAACCTGCCTCC
TCTGGCCCCTCTGGGCCCCCACCACCATCACCACCATTGAGTCTAGACACGTGATTAATTAAGGATCCCC
CGACCTCGACCTCTGGCTAATAAAGGAAATTTATTTTCATTGCAATAGTGTGTTGGAATTTTTTGTGTCT
CTCACTCGGAAGGACATATGGGAGGGCAAATCATTTGGTCGAGATCCCTCGGAGATCTCTAGCTAGAGGA
TCGATCCCCGCCCCGGACGAACTAAACCTGACTACGACATCTCTGCCCCTTCTTCGCGGGGCAGTGCATG
TAATCCCTTCAGTTGGTTGGTACAACTTGCCAACTGGGCCCTGTTCCACATGTGACACGGGGGGGGACCA
AACACAAAGGGGTTCTCTGACTGTAGTTGACATCCTTATAAATGGATGTGCACATTTGCCAACACTGAGT
GGCTTTCATCCTGGAGCAGACTTTGCAGTCTGTGGACTGCAACACAACATTGCCTTTATGTGTAACTCTT
GGCTGAAGCTCTTACACCAATGCTGGGGGACATGTACCTCCCAGGGGCCCAGGAAGACTACGGGAGGCTA
CACCAACGTCAATCAGAGGGGCCTGTGTAGCTACCGATAAGCGGACCCTCAAGAGGGCATTAGCAATAGT
GTTTATAAGGCCCCCTTGTTAACCCTAAACGGGTAGCATATGCTTCCCGGGTAGTAGTATATACTATCCA
GACTAACCCTAATTCAATAGCATATGTTACCCAACGGGAAGCATATGCTATCGAATTAGGGTTAGTAAAA
GGGTCCTAAGGAACAGCGATATCTCCCACCCCATGAGCTGTCACGGTTTTATTTACATGGGGTCAGGATT
CCACGAGGGTAGTGAACCATTTTAGTCACAAGGGCAGTGGCTGAAGATCAAGGAGCGGGCAGTGAACTCT
CCTGAATCTTCGCCTGCTTCTTCATTCTCCTTCGTTTAGCTAATAGAATAACTGCTGAGTTGTGAACAGT
AAGGTGTATGTGAGGTGCTCGAAAACAAGGTTTCAGGTGACGCCCCCAGAATAAAATTTGGACGGGGGGT
TCAGTGGTGGCATTGTGCTATGACACCAATATAACCCTCACAAACCCCTTGGGCAATAAATACTAGTGTA
GGAATGAAACATTCTGAATATCTTTAACAATAGAAATCCATGGGGTGGGGACAAGCCGTAAAGACTGGAT
GTCCATCTCACACGAATTTATGGCTATGGGCAACACATAATCCTAGTGCAATATGATACTGGGGTTATTA
AGATGTGTCCCAGGCAGGGACCAAGACAGGTGAACCATGTTGTTACACTCTATTTGTAACAAGGGGAAAG
AGAGTGGACGCCGACAGCAGCGGACTCCACTGGTTGTCTCTAACACCCCCGAAAATTAAACGGGGCTCCA
CGCCAATGGGGCCCATAAACAAAGACAAGTGGCCACTCTTTTTTTTGAAATTGTGGAGTGGGGGCACGCG
TCAGCCCCCACACGCCGCCCTGCGGTTTTGGACTGTAAAATAAGGGTGTAATAACTTGGCTGATTGTAAC
CCCGCTAACCACTGCGGTCAAACCACTTGCCCACAAAACCACTAATGGCACCCCGGGGAATACCTGCATA
AGTAGGTGGGCGGGCCAAGATAGGGGCGCGATTGCTGCGATCTGGAGGACAAATTACACACACTTGCGCC
TGAGCGCCAAGCACAGGGTTGTTGGTCCTCATATTCACGAGGTCGCTGAGAGCACGGTGGGCTAATGTTG
CCATGGGTAGCATATACTACCCAAATATCTGGATAGCATATGCTATCCTAATCTATATCTGGGTAGCATA
GGCTATCCTAATCTATATCTGGGTAGCATATGCTATCCTAATCTATATCTGGGTAGTATATGCTATCCTA
ATTTATATCTGGGTAGCATAGGCTATCCTAATCTATATCTGGGTAGCATATGCTATCCTAATCTATATCT
GGGTAGTATATGCTATCCTAATCTGTATCCGGGTAGCATATGCTATCCTAATAGAGATTAGGGTAGTATA
TGCTATCCTAATTTATATCTGGGTAGCATATACTACCCAAATATCTGGATAGCATATGCTATCCTAATCT
ATATCTGGGTAGCATATGCTATCCTAATCTATATCTGGGTAGCATAGGCTATCCTAATCTATATCTGGGT
AGCATATGCTATCCTAATCTATATCTGGGTAGTATATGCTATCCTAATTTATATCTGGGTAGCATAGGCT
ATCCTAATCTATATCTGGGTAGCATATGCTATCCTAATCTATATCTGGGTAGTATATGCTATCCTAATCT
GTATCCGGGTAGCATATGCTATCCTCATGATAAGCTGTCAAACATGAGAATTTTCTTGAAGACGAAAGGG
CCTCGTGATACGCCTATTTTTATAGGTTAATGTCATGATAATAATGGTTTCTTAGACGTCAGGTGGCACT
TTTCGGGGAAATGTGCGCGGAACCCCTATTTGTTTATTTTTCTAAATACATTCAAATATGTATCCGCTCA
TGAGACAATAACCCTGATAAATGCTTCAATAATATTGAAAAAGGAAGAGTATGAGTATTCAACATTTCCG
TGTCGCCCTTATTCCCTTTTTTGCGGCATTTTGCCTTCCTGTTTTTGCTCACCCAGAAACGCTGGTGAAA
GTAAAAGATGCTGAAGATCAGTTGGGTGCACGAGTGGGTTACATCGAACTGGATCTCAACAGCGGTAAGA
TCCTTGAGAGTTTTCGCCCCGAAGAACGTTTTCCAATGATGAGCACTTTTAAAGTTCTGCTATGTGGCGC
GGTATTATCCCGTGTTGACGCCGGGCAAGAGCAACTCGGTCGCCGCATACACTATTCTCAGAATGACTTG
GTTGAGTACTCACCAGTCACAGAAAAGCATCTTACGGATGGCATGACAGTAAGAGAATTATGCAGTGCTG
CCATAACCATGAGTGATAACACTGCGGCCAACTTACTTCTGACAACGATCGGAGGACCGAAGGAGCTAAC
CGCTTTTTTGCACAACATGGGGGATCATGTAACTCGCCTTGATCGTTGGGAACCGGAGCTGAATGAAGCC
ATACCAAACGACGAGCGTGACACCACGATGCCTGCAGCAATGGCAACAACGTTGCGCAAACTATTAACTG
GCGAACTACTTACTCTAGCTTCCCGGCAACAATTAATAGACTGGATGGAGGCGGATAAAGTTGCAGGACC
ACTTCTGCGCTCGGCCCTTCCGGCTGGCTGGTTTATTGCTGATAAATCTGGAGCCGGTGAGCGTGGGTCT
CGCGGTATCATTGCAGCACTGGGGCCAGATGGTAAGCCCTCCCGTATCGTAGTTATCTACACGACGGGGA
GTCAGGCAACTATGGATGAACGAAATAGACAGATCGCTGAGATAGGTGCCTCACTGATTAAGCATTGGTA
ACTGTCAGACCAAGTTTACTCATATATACTTTAGATTGATTTAAAACTTCATTTTTAATTTAAAAGGATC
TAGGTGAAGATCCTTTTTGATAATCTCATGACCAAAATCCCTTAACGTGAGTTTTCGTTCCACTGAGCGT
CAGACCCCGTAGAAAAGATCAAAGGATCTTCTTGAGATCCTTTTTTTCTGCGCGTAATCTGCTGCTTGCA
AACAAAAAAACCACCGCTACCAGCGGTGGTTTGTTTGCCGGATCAAGAGCTACCAACTCTTTTTCCGAAG
GTAACTGGCTTCAGCAGAGCGCAGATACCAAATACTGTTCTTCTAGTGTAGCCGTAGTTAGGCCACCACT
TCAAGAACTCTGTAGCACCGCCTACATACCTCGCTCTGCTAATCCTGTTACCAGTGGCTGCTGCCAGTGG
CGATAAGTCGTGTCTTACCGGGTTGGACTCAAGACGATAGTTACCGGATAAGGCGCAGCGGTCGGGCTGA
ACGGGGGGTTCGTGCACACAGCCCAGCTTGGAGCGAACGACCTACACCGAACTGAGATACCTACAGCGTG
AGCTATGAGAAAGCGCCACGCTTCCCGAAGGGAGAAAGGCGGACAGGTATCCGGTAAGCGGCAGGGTCGG
AACAGGAGAGCGCACGAGGGAGCTTCCAGGGGGAAACGCCTGGTATCTTTATAGTCCTGTCGGGTTTCGC
CACCTCTGACTTGAGCGTCGATTTTTGTGATGCTCGTCAGGGGGGCGGAGCCTATGGAAAAACGCCAGCA
ACGCGGCCTTTTTACGGTTCCTGGCCTTTTGCTGGCCTTTTGCTCACATGTTCTTTCCTGCGTTATCCCC
TGATTCTGTGGATAACCGTATTACCGCCTTTGAGTGAGCTGATACCGCTCGCCGCAGCCGAACGACCGAG
CGCAGCGAGTCAGTGAGCGAGGAAGCGGAAGAGCGCCCAATACGCAAACCGCCTCTCCCCGCGCGTTGGC
CGATTCATTAATGCAGCTGGCACGACAGGTTTCCCGACTGGAAAGCGGGCAGTGAGCGCAACGCAATTAA
TGTGAGTTAGCTCACTCATTAGGCACCCCAGGCTTTACACTTTATGCTTCCGGCTCGTATGTTGTGTGGA
ATTGTGAGCGGATAACAATTTCACACAGGAAACAGCTATGACCATGATTACGCCAAGCTCTAGCTAGAGG
TCGACCAATTCTCATGTTTGACAGCTTATCATCGCAGATCCGGGCAACGTTGTTGCCATTGCTGCAGGCG
CAGAACTGGTAGGTATGGAAGATCTATACATTGAATCAATATTGGCAATTAGCCATATTAGTCATTGGTT
ATATAGCATAAATCAATATTGGCTATTGGCCATTGCATACGTTGTATCTATATCATAATATGTACATTTA
TATTGGCTCATGTCCAATATGACCGCCATGTT
Features (pLannotate 1.2.2; 19 found; start..end, strand, type, name):
      1..380     +  enhancer       CMV enhancer: human cytomegalovirus immediate early enhancer
    382..581     +  promoter       CMV promoter: human cytomegalovirus (CMV) immediate early promoter
    649..687     +  misc_feature   Ad SA (fragment): adenovirus major late transcript splice acceptor (Friedrich and Soriano, 1991)
    720..929     -  CDS            PTP (fragment): TERM_ADE02 - Experimental evidence at protein level: Swiss-Prot protein existence level 1. Protein covalently bound to the viral DNA that acts as a primer for viral genomic replication by DNA strand displacement. Assembles on the viral origin of replication in an initiation complex with viral polymerase, DBP, host NFIA and host POU2F1/OCT1. During initiation, the polymerase covalently couples the first dCTP with Ser- 580 of pTP. The terminal protein stimulates the template activity over 20 fold compared to protein-free templates. Neo-synthesized viral genomes are linked to two preterminal prot
    960..1049    +  intron         chimeric intron (fragment): chimera between introns from adenovirus and immunoglobulin heavy chain genes
   1068..1114    +  CDS            IgH signal sequence (fragment): signal sequence from the mouse immunoglobulin heavy chain variable region
   1227..2156    +  CDS            CTSB (fragment): CATB_PIG - Experimental evidence at protein level: Swiss-Prot protein existence level 1. Thiol protease which is believed to participate in intracellular degradation and turnover of proteins (By similarity). Cleaves matrix extracellular phosphoglycoprotein MEPE (By similarity). Involved in the solubilization of cross-linked TG/thyroglobulin in the thyroid follicle lumen (By similarity). Has also been implicated in tumor invasion and metastasis (By similarity). From Sus scrofa (Pig).
   2169..2729    +  CDS            Cd4 (fragment): CD4_RAT - Experimental evidence at protein level: Swiss-Prot protein existence level 1. Integral membrane glycoprotein that plays an essential role in the immune response and serves multiple functions in responses against both external and internal offenses. In T-cells, functions primarily as a coreceptor for MHC class II molecule:peptide complex. The antigens presented by class II peptides are derived from extracellular proteins while class I peptides are derived from cytosolic proteins. Interacts simultaneously with the T-cell receptor (TCR) and the MHC class II presented by antigen presenti
   2889..2944    +  polyA_signal   β-globin poly(A) signal: rabbit β-globin polyadenylation signal (Gil and Proudfoot, 1987)
   3458..5139    -  rep_origin     oriP (fragment): Epstein-Barr virus oriP replication origin (Yates et al., 2000)
   5266..5370    +  promoter       AmpR promoter: bla
   5371..6231    +  CDS            AmpR: β-lactamase; bla; confers resistance to ampicillin, carbenicillin, and related antibiotics
   6402..6990    +  rep_origin     ori: high-copy-number ColE1/pMB1/pBR322/pUC origin of replication
   7173..7265    +  CDS            lacI (fragment): lac repressor; lacI; The lac repressor binds to the lac operator to inhibit transcription in E. coli. This inhibition can be relieved by adding lactose or isopropyl-β-D-thiogalactopyranoside (IPTG).
   7278..7299    +  protein_bind   CAP binding site: CAP binding activates transcription in the presence of cAMP. E. coli catabolite activator protein
   7314..7344    +  promoter       lac promoter: promoter for the E. coli lac operon
   7352..7368    +  protein_bind   lac operator: The lac repressor binds to the lac operator to inhibit transcription in E. coli. This inhibition can be relieved by adding lactose or isopropyl-β-D-thiogalactopyranoside (IPTG). lac repressor encoded by lacI
   7438..7454    +  promoter       tet promoter (fragment): E. coli promoter for tetracycline efflux protein gene
   7464..7489    -  CDS            bla(M) (fragment): β-lactamase lacking the signal sequence; bla(M); allows cytosolic expression of β-lactamase
