[The description below was written by a language model from this plasmid's Addgene catalogue record and pLannotate feature annotations shown in this document.]
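Description:
Smp_141610-Cd4-bio-His is a mammalian expression plasmid built on the pTT3 backbone for producing a recombinant, secreted form of the Schistosoma mansoni protein Smp_141610. In bacteria it is maintained at high copy through a ColE1/pUC-type origin and selected with ampicillin via the β-lactamase gene. The backbone also carries a fragment of the Epstein-Barr virus oriP, which supports episomal retention and higher yields in transfected cells that supply EBNA1. Remnants of lac regulatory elements are annotated in the backbone and have no evident role in expression.

The expression cassette is driven by the CMV immediate-early enhancer and promoter, followed by adenovirus-derived leader and splice sequences and a chimeric intron fragment that promote efficient mRNA processing. The short antisense "terminal protein" hit in this region most likely reflects these adenoviral leader sequences rather than a real coding element. A mouse immunoglobulin heavy-chain signal sequence fragment lies at the start of the open reading frame, presumably to direct the product into the secretory pathway. The roughly 1 kb parasite insert, cloned between retained NotI and AscI sites, is annotated by homology as cathepsin B-like, suggesting Smp_141610 is a cysteine protease family member, although the catalogue record does not state its function. It is fused at its C terminus to rat Cd4 domains 3 and 4, then, according to the catalogue fields, a biotinylation ("bio") sequence and a six-histidine tag. These last two elements are not separately annotated in the feature table. A rabbit β-globin polyadenylation signal terminates the transcript.

The tag arrangement suits nickel-affinity purification and, once biotinylated, capture on streptavidin. The plasmid belongs to a library of S. mansoni cell-surface and secreted proteins used to identify early serological markers of infection.
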