Addgene plasmid #120665: Smp_141610-Cd4-bio-His
Purpose: Expression of recombinant S. mansoni protein
Depositing lab: Gavin Wright. Depositing organization: Wellcome Sanger Institute. Publication: A library of cell-surface and secreted proteins from Schistosoma mansoni identifies early serological markers of infection. Cécile Crosnier, Anna V. Protasio, Gabriel Rinaldi, Shona Wilson, Matthew Berriman, Gavin J. Wright. bioRXiv 10.1101/593616.
Backbone
  Vector backbone: pTT3
  Backbone manufacturer: Yves Durocher, NRC
  Backbone size w/o insert (bp): 6686
  Vector type: Mammalian Expression
Growth in bacteria
  Bacterial resistance: Ampicillin, 100 μg/mL
  Growth temperature: 37°C
  Growth strain: DH5alpha
  Copy number: High Copy
Gene/Insert
  Gene/Insert name: Smp_141610
  Species: Schistosoma mansoni
  Insert size (bp): 976
  Entrez Gene: Smp_141610 (a.k.a. Smp_141610)
  Promoter: CMV
  Tag / fusion protein: ratCd4(d3+4)-bio-6His (C terminal on backbone)
  Cloning method: Restriction Enzyme; 5′ cloning site NotI (not destroyed); 3′ cloning site AscI (not destroyed)
Terms and licenses: Academic/Nonprofit Terms; Industry Terms: Not Available to Industry
How to cite: Smp_141610-Cd4-bio-His was a gift from Gavin Wright (Addgene plasmid # 120665 ; http://n2t.net/addgene:120665 ; RRID:Addgene_120665)
